Addgene plasmid #201478: GFP2-NbV5
Purpose: BRET2 detection of V5-tagged protein
Depositing lab: Patrick Giguère. Depositing organization: University of Ottawa. Publication: Development of a V5-tag-directed nanobody and its implementation as an intracellular biosensor of GPCR signalling. Zeghal M, Matte K, Venes A, Patel S, Laroche G, Sarvan S, Joshi M, Rain JC, Couture JF, Giguere PM. J Biol Chem. 2023 Jul 28:105107. doi: 10.1016/j.jbc.2023.105107. PubMed 37517699.
Backbone
  Vector backbone: pcDNA3.1+
  Backbone manufacturer: Invitrogen
  Backbone size w/o insert (bp): 5428
  Vector type: Mammalian Expression
  Selectable markers: Neomycin (select with G418)
Growth in bacteria
  Bacterial resistance: Ampicillin, 100 μg/mL
  Growth temperature: 37°C
  Growth strain: DH5alpha
  Copy number: High Copy
Gene/Insert
  Gene/Insert name: GFP2-NbV5
  Species: Synthetic
  Insert size (bp): 1131
  Promoter: CMV
  Tag / fusion protein: GFP2 (N terminal on insert)
  Cloning method: Restriction Enzyme; 5′ cloning site HindIII (not destroyed); 3′ cloning site XbaI (not destroyed)
  Sequencing primers: 5′ CMV-F; 3′ Bgh-R
Resource information
  A portion of this plasmid was derived from a plasmid made by: Synthetic
Terms and licenses: Academic/Nonprofit Terms; Industry Terms: Not Available to Industry
How to cite: GFP2-NbV5 was a gift from Patrick Giguère (Addgene plasmid # 201478 ; http://n2t.net/addgene:201478 ; RRID:Addgene_201478)
