[The description below was written by a language model from this plasmid's Addgene catalogue record and pLannotate feature annotations shown in this document.]
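Description:
GFP2-NbV5 is a mammalian expression plasmid built on the pcDNA3.1+ backbone that encodes a synthetic fusion of the GFP2 fluorescent protein to NbV5, a nanobody directed against the V5 epitope tag. The fusion was cloned between the HindIII and XbaI sites, with GFP2 at the N terminus of the nanobody. It is transcribed from the human cytomegalovirus immediate-early enhancer and promoter and terminated by the bovine growth hormone polyadenylation signal. A T7 promoter lies just upstream of the coding region. The automated annotation labels the single open reading frame of roughly 1.1 kb as vsfGFP-9. That protein is itself a GFP joined to a nanobody, so the label most likely reflects sequence similarity to that architecture rather than the true identity of the insert. Short hits called as an HIV-1 LTR fragment, a ble fragment and a lacI fragment look like backbone remnants or annotation artefacts, not functional parts.

The plasmid replicates at high copy in E. coli from a ColE1/pUC-type origin and is selected with ampicillin through the β-lactamase gene. An f1 origin is also present. For mammalian cells, an SV40 early promoter drives the neomycin phosphotransferase gene, followed by an SV40 polyadenylation signal, which allows G418 selection of stable transfectants.

The stated purpose is BRET2 detection of V5-tagged proteins. Expressed inside cells, the nanobody binds V5-tagged targets and brings GFP2 with it, where GFP2 can act as the energy acceptor for a luciferase donor on a nearby partner protein. The associated work describes using this V5-directed nanobody as an intracellular biosensor of GPCR signalling. The record does not specify the donor constructs it is paired with.
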