Features (pLannotate 1.2.2; 20 found; start..end, strand, type, name):
     28..80      -  misc_feature   bom (fragment): basis of mobility region from pBR322
    235..614     +  enhancer       CMV enhancer: human cytomegalovirus immediate early enhancer
    615..818     +  promoter       CMV promoter: human cytomegalovirus (CMV) immediate early promoter
    814..847     +  LTR            5' LTR (truncated) (fragment): truncated 5' long terminal repeat (LTR) from HIV-1
    863..881     +  promoter       T7 promoter: promoter for bacteriophage T7 RNA polymerase
    929..2047    +  CDS            vsfGFP-9: vsfGFP-9 is a basic (constitutively fluorescent) green fluorescent protein published in 2015, derived from Aequorea victoria. It has low acid sensitivity.
   2091..2315    +  polyA_signal   bGH poly(A) signal: bovine growth hormone polyadenylation signal
   2319..2340    +  promoter       SV40 promoter (fragment): SV40 enhancer and early promoter
   2361..2789    +  rep_origin     f1 ori (sequence partly withheld): f1 bacteriophage origin of replication; arrow indicates direction of (+) strand synthesis
   2803..3132    +  promoter       SV40 promoter: SV40 enhancer and early promoter
   3199..3990    +  CDS            neo: KKA2_KLEPN - Also known as kan, nptII. Experimental evidence at protein level: Swiss-Prot protein existence level 1. Resistance to kanamycin, neomycin, paromomycin, ribostamycin, butirosin and gentamicin B. From Klebsiella pneumoniae.
   4014..4172    +  CDS            ble (fragment): BLE_KLEPN - Experimental evidence at protein level: Swiss-Prot protein existence level 1. Binding protein with a strong affinity to the bleomycin family of antibiotics. Binds to CL990; an antimitotic-antibiotic compound. From Klebsiella pneumoniae.
   4167..4288    +  polyA_signal   SV40 poly(A) signal: SV40 polyadenylation signal
   4361..4377    -  protein_bind   lac operator: The lac repressor binds to the lac operator to inhibit transcription in E. coli. This inhibition can be relieved by adding lactose or isopropyl-β-D-thiogalactopyranoside (IPTG). lac repressor encoded by lacI
   4385..4415    -  promoter       lac promoter: promoter for the E. coli lac operon
   4430..4451    -  protein_bind   CAP binding site: CAP binding activates transcription in the presence of cAMP. E. coli catabolite activator protein
   4464..4556    -  CDS            lacI (fragment): lac repressor; lacI; The lac repressor binds to the lac operator to inhibit transcription in E. coli. This inhibition can be relieved by adding lactose or isopropyl-β-D-thiogalactopyranoside (IPTG).
   4739..5327    -  rep_origin     ori: high-copy-number ColE1/pMB1/pBR322/pUC origin of replication
   5498..6358    -  CDS            AmpR: β-lactamase; bla; confers resistance to ampicillin, carbenicillin, and related antibiotics
   6359..6463    -  promoter       AmpR promoter: bla
>Addgene plasmid #201478 | GFP2-NbV5 | addgene full sequence | sequence record 395230 | Addgene NGS Result
GACGGATCGGGAGATCTCCCGATCCCCTATGGTGCACTCTCAGTACAATCTGCTCTGATGCCGCATAGTT
AAGCCAGTATCTGCTCCCTGCTTGTGTGTTGGAGGTCGCTGAGTAGTGCGCGAGCAAAATTTAAGCTACA
ACAAGGCAAGGCTTGACCGACAATTGCATGAAGAATCTGCTTAGGGTTAGGCGTTTTGCGCTGCTTCGCG
ATGTACGGGCCAGATATACGCGTTGACATTGATTATTGACTAGTTATTAATAGTAATCAATTACGGGGTC
ATTAGTTCATAGCCCATATATGGAGTTCCGCGTTACATAACTTACGGTAAATGGCCCGCCTGGCTGACCG
CCCAACGACCCCCGCCCATTGACGTCAATAATGACGTATGTTCCCATAGTAACGCCAATAGGGACTTTCC
ATTGACGTCAATGGGTGGAGTATTTACGGTAAACTGCCCACTTGGCAGTACATCAAGTGTATCATATGCC
AAGTACGCCCCCTATTGACGTCAATGACGGTAAATGGCCCGCCTGGCATTATGCCCAGTACATGACCTTA
TGGGACTTTCCTACTTGGCAGTACATCTACGTATTAGTCATCGCTATTACCATGGTGATGCGGTTTTGGC
AGTACATCAATGGGCGTGGATAGCGGTTTGACTCACGGGGATTTCCAAGTCTCCACCCCATTGACGTCAA
TGGGAGTTTGTTTTGGCACCAAAATCAACGGGACTTTCCAAAATGTCGTAACAACTCCGCCCCATTGACG
CAAATGGGCGGTAGGCGTGTACGGTGGGAGGTCTATATAAGCAGAGCTCTCTGGCTAACTAGAGAACCCA
CTGCTTACTGGCTTATCGAAATTAATACGACTCACTATAGGGAGACCCAAGCTGGCTAGCGTTTAAACTT
AAGCTTGCCACCATGGTGAGCAAGGGCGAGGAGCTGTTCACCGGGGTGGTGCCCATCCTGGTCGAGCTGG
ACGGCGACGTAAACGGCCACAAGTTCAGCGTGTCCGGCGAGGGCGAGGGCGATGCCACCTACGGCAAGCT
GACCCTGAAGTTCATCTGCACCACCGGCAAGCTGCCCGTGCCCTGGCCCACCCTCGTGACCACCCTGAGC
TACGGCGTGCAGTGCTTCAGCCGCTACCCCGACCACATGAAGCAGCACGACTTCTTCAAGTCCGCCATGC
CCGAAGGCTACGTCCAGGAGCGCACCATCTTCTTCAAGGACGACGGCAACTACAAGACCCGCGCCGAGGT
GAAGTTCGAGGGCGACACCCTGGTGAACCGCATCGAGCTGAAGGGCATCGACTTCAAGGAGGACGGCAAC
ATCCTGGGGCACAAGCTGGAGTACAACTACAACCCCCACAACGTCTATATCATGGCCGACAAGCAGAAGA
ACGGCATCAAGGTGAACTTCAAGATCCGCCACAACATCGAGGACGGCAGCGTGCAGCTCGCCGACCACTA
CCAGCAGAACACCCCCATCGGCGACGGCCCCGTGCTGCTGCCCGACAACCACTACCTGTTCACCCAGTCC
GCCCTGAGCAAAGACCCCAACGAGAAGCGCGATCACATGGTCCTGCTGGAGTTCGTGACCGCCGCCGGGA
TCACTCTCGGCATGGACGAGCTGTACAAGGGGAGTTCCGGTGGTGGCGGGAGCGGAGGTGGAGGCTCGAG
CATGGCTGAAGTGCAGCTGCAAGCCAGCGGCGGAGGCTTCGTGCAGCCCGGCGGATCTCTGAGACTGTCT
TGTGCCGCTTCTGGCACCACCAGCTTCGGCGATACAATGGGCTGGTTCCGGCAGGCCCCTGGAAAGGAAA
GAGAGTTTGTGTCCGCCATCTCCAGACAGGGCGACAAGCACTACTATGCCGACAGCGTGAAAGGCAGATT
CACAATCAGCCGGGACAACAGCAAGAACACCGTGTACCTGCAGATGAACTCTCTGAGAGCCGAAGATACC
GCCACCTACTACTGCGCCGAGTGGATGAATACCAGACGCGAGTTCATCACCCCTTACTGGGGCCAGGGAA
CACAGGTGACCGTGTCTAGCTAATCTAGAGGGCCCGTTTAAACCCGCTGATCAGCCTCGACTGTGCCTTC
TAGTTGCCAGCCATCTGTTGTTTGCCCCTCCCCCGTGCCTTCCTTGACCCTGGAAGGTGCCACTCCCACT
GTCCTTTCCTAATAAAATGAGGAAATTGCATCGCATTGTCTGAGTAGGTGTCATTCTATTCTGGGGGGTG
GGGTGGGGCAGGACAGCAAGGGGGAGGATTGGGAAGACAATAGCAGGCATGCTGGGGATGCGGTGGGCTC
TATGGCTTCTGAGGCGGAAAGAACCAGCTGGGGCTCTAGGGGGTATCCCC
[124 nt withheld, positions 2361-2484]
C
[91 nt withheld, positions 2486-2576]
A
[49 nt withheld, positions 2578-2626]
CCTTTGACGTTGGAGTCCACGTTCTTT
[37 nt withheld, positions 2654-2690]
ACCCTATCTCGGTCTATTCTTTTGATTTATAAGGGATTTTGCCGATTTCGGCCTATTGGTTAAAAAATGA
GCTGATTTAACAAAAATTTAACGCGAATTAATTCTGTGGAATGTGTGTCAGTTAGGGTGTGGAAAGTCCC
CAGGCTCCCCAGCAGGCAGAAGTATGCAAAGCATGCATCTCAATTAGTCAGCAACCAGGTGTGGAAAGTC
CCCAGGCTCCCCAGCAGGCAGAAGTATGCAAAGCATGCATCTCAATTAGTCAGCAACCATAGTCCCGCCC
CTAACTCCGCCCATCCCGCCCCTAACTCCGCCCAGTTCCGCCCATTCTCCGCCCCATGGCTGACTAATTT
TTTTTATTTATGCAGAGGCCGAGGCCGCCTCTGCCTCTGAGCTATTCCAGAAGTAGTGAGGAGGCTTTTT
TGGAGGCCTAGGCTTTTGCAAAAAGCTCCCGGGAGCTTGTATATCCATTTTCGGATCTGATCAAGAGACA
GGATGAGGATCGTTTCGCATGATTGAACAAGATGGATTGCACGCAGGTTCTCCGGCCGCTTGGGTGGAGA
GGCTATTCGGCTATGACTGGGCACAACAGACAATCGGCTGCTCTGATGCCGCCGTGTTCCGGCTGTCAGC
GCAGGGGCGCCCGGTTCTTTTTGTCAAGACCGACCTGTCCGGTGCCCTGAATGAACTGCAGGACGAGGCA
GCGCGGCTATCGTGGCTGGCCACGACGGGCGTTCCTTGCGCAGCTGTGCTCGACGTTGTCACTGAAGCGG
GAAGGGACTGGCTGCTATTGGGCGAAGTGCCGGGGCAGGATCTCCTGTCATCTCACCTTGCTCCTGCCGA
GAAAGTATCCATCATGGCTGATGCAATGCGGCGGCTGCATACGCTTGATCCGGCTACCTGCCCATTCGAC
CACCAAGCGAAACATCGCATCGAGCGAGCACGTACTCGGATGGAAGCCGGTCTTGTCGATCAGGATGATC
TGGACGAAGAGCATCAGGGGCTCGCGCCAGCCGAACTGTTCGCCAGGCTCAAGGCGCGCATGCCCGACGG
CGAGGATCTCGTCGTGACCCATGGCGATGCCTGCTTGCCGAATATCATGGTGGAAAATGGCCGCTTTTCT
GGATTCATCGACTGTGGCCGGCTGGGTGTGGCGGACCGCTATCAGGACATAGCGTTGGCTACCCGTGATA
TTGCTGAAGAGCTTGGCGGCGAATGGGCTGACCGCTTCCTCGTGCTTTACGGTATCGCCGCTCCCGATTC
GCAGCGCATCGCCTTCTATCGCCTTCTTGACGAGTTCTTCTGAGCGGGACTCTGGGGTTCGAAATGACCG
ACCAAGCGACGCCCAACCTGCCATCACGAGATTTCGATTCCACCGCCGCCTTCTATGAAAGGTTGGGCTT
CGGAATCGTTTTCCGGGACGCCGGCTGGATGATCCTCCAGCGCGGGGATCTCATGCTGGAGTTCTTCGCC
CACCCCAACTTGTTTATTGCAGCTTATAATGGTTACAAATAAAGCAATAGCATCACAAATTTCACAAATA
AAGCATTTTTTTCACTGCATTCTAGTTGTGGTTTGTCCAAACTCATCAATGTATCTTATCATGTCTGTAT
ACCGTCGACCTCTAGCTAGAGCTTGGCGTAATCATGGTCATAGCTGTTTCCTGTGTGAAATTGTTATCCG
CTCACAATTCCACACAACATACGAGCCGGAAGCATAAAGTGTAAAGCCTGGGGTGCCTAATGAGTGAGCT
AACTCACATTAATTGCGTTGCGCTCACTGCCCGCTTTCCAGTCGGGAAACCTGTCGTGCCAGCTGCATTA
ATGAATCGGCCAACGCGCGGGGAGAGGCGGTTTGCGTATTGGGCGCTCTTCCGCTTCCTCGCTCACTGAC
TCGCTGCGCTCGGTCGTTCGGCTGCGGCGAGCGGTATCAGCTCACTCAAAGGCGGTAATACGGTTATCCA
CAGAATCAGGGGATAACGCAGGAAAGAACATGTGAGCAAAAGGCCAGCAAAAGGCCAGGAACCGTAAAAA
GGCCGCGTTGCTGGCGTTTTTCCATAGGCTCCGCCCCCCTGACGAGCATCACAAAAATCGACGCTCAAGT
CAGAGGTGGCGAAACCCGACAGGACTATAAAGATACCAGGCGTTTCCCCCTGGAAGCTCCCTCGTGCGCT
CTCCTGTTCCGACCCTGCCGCTTACCGGATACCTGTCCGCCTTTCTCCCTTCGGGAAGCGTGGCGCTTTC
TCATAGCTCACGCTGTAGGTATCTCAGTTCGGTGTAGGTCGTTCGCTCCAAGCTGGGCTGTGTGCACGAA
CCCCCCGTTCAGCCCGACCGCTGCGCCTTATCCGGTAACTATCGTCTTGAGTCCAACCCGGTAAGACACG
ACTTATCGCCACTGGCAGCAGCCACTGGTAACAGGATTAGCAGAGCGAGGTATGTAGGCGGTGCTACAGA
GTTCTTGAAGTGGTGGCCTAACTACGGCTACACTAGAAGAACAGTATTTGGTATCTGCGCTCTGCTGAAG
CCAGTTACCTTCGGAAAAAGAGTTGGTAGCTCTTGATCCGGCAAACAAACCACCGCTGGTAGCGGTGGTT
TTTTTGTTTGCAAGCAGCAGATTACGCGCAGAAAAAAAGGATCTCAAGAAGATCCTTTGATCTTTTCTAC
GGGGTCTGACGCTCAGTGGAACGAAAACTCACGTTAAGGGATTTTGGTCATGAGATTATCAAAAAGGATC
TTCACCTAGATCCTTTTAAATTAAAAATGAAGTTTTAAATCAATCTAAAGTATATATGAGTAAACTTGGT
CTGACAGTTACCAATGCTTAATCAGTGAGGCACCTATCTCAGCGATCTGTCTATTTCGTTCATCCATAGT
TGCCTGACTCCCCGTCGTGTAGATAACTACGATACGGGAGGGCTTACCATCTGGCCCCAGTGCTGCAATG
ATACCGCGAGACCCACGCTCACCGGCTCCAGATTTATCAGCAATAAACCAGCCAGCCGGAAGGGCCGAGC
GCAGAAGTGGTCCTGCAACTTTATCCGCCTCCATCCAGTCTATTAATTGTTGCCGGGAAGCTAGAGTAAG
TAGTTCGCCAGTTAATAGTTTGCGCAACGTTGTTGCCATTGCTACAGGCATCGTGGTGTCACGCTCGTCG
TTTGGTATGGCTTCATTCAGCTCCGGTTCCCAACGATCAAGGCGAGTTACATGATCCCCCATGTTGTGCA
AAAAAGCGGTTAGCTCCTTCGGTCCTCCGATCGTTGTCAGAAGTAAGTTGGCCGCAGTGTTATCACTCAT
GGTTATGGCAGCACTGCATAATTCTCTTACTGTCATGCCATCCGTAAGATGCTTTTCTGTGACTGGTGAG
TACTCAACCAAGTCATTCTGAGAATAGTGTATGCGGCGACCGAGTTGCTCTTGCCCGGCGTCAATACGGG
ATAATACCGCGCCACATAGCAGAACTTTAAAAGTGCTCATCATTGGAAAACGTTCTTCGGGGCGAAAACT
CTCAAGGATCTTACCGCTGTTGAGATCCAGTTCGATGTAACCCACTCGTGCACCCAACTGATCTTCAGCA
TCTTTTACTTTCACCAGCGTTTCTGGGTGAGCAAAAACAGGAAGGCAAAATGCCGCAAAAAAGGGAATAA
GGGCGACACGGAAATGTTGAATACTCATACTCTTCCTTTTTCAATATTATTGAAGCATTTATCAGGGTTA
TTGTCTCATGAGCGGATACATATTTGAATGTATTTAGAAAAATAAACAAATAGGGGTTCCGCGCACATTT
CCCCGAAAAGTGCCACCTGACGTC
